Addgene plasmid #248543: pLenti-gRNA15-1
Purpose: A CRISPR-based technology to study chromosome-specific aneuploidy by targeting human centromeres
Depositing lab: Teresa Davoli. Depositing organization: NYU Grossman School of Medicine. Publication: KaryoCreate: A CRISPR-based technology to study chromosome-specific aneuploidy by targeting human centromeres. Bosco N, Goldberg A, Zhao X, Mays JC, Cheng P, Johnson AF, Bianchi JJ, Toscani C, Di Tommaso E, Katsnelson L, Annuar D, Mei S, Faitelson RE, Pesselev IY, Mohamed KS, Mermerian A, Camacho-Hernandez EM, Gionco CA, Manikas J, Tseng YS, Sun Z, Fani S, Keegan S, Lippman SM, Fenyo D, Giunta S, Santaguida S, Davoli T. Cell. 2023 Apr 27;186(9):1985-2001.e19. doi: 10.1016/j.cell.2023.03.029. Epub 2023 Apr 18. PubMed 37075754.
Backbone
  Vector backbone: pLentiGuide-Puro-FE
  Vector type: Mammalian Expression, CRISPR
Growth in bacteria
  Bacterial resistance: Ampicillin, 100 μg/mL
  Growth temperature: 30°C
  Growth strain: NEB Stable
  Copy number: High Copy
Gene/Insert
  Gene/Insert name: gRNA15-1
  gRNA/shRNA sequence: TCTTAGGCCTAAGGTGAAAA
  Species: H. sapiens (human)
  Promoter: U6
  Cloning method: Gibson Cloning
Terms and licenses: Academic/Nonprofit Terms; Industry Terms: Not Available to Industry
How to cite: pLenti-gRNA15-1 was a gift from Teresa Davoli (Addgene plasmid # 248543 ; http://n2t.net/addgene:248543 ; RRID:Addgene_248543)
