[The description below was written by a language model from this plasmid's Addgene catalogue record and pLannotate feature annotations shown in this document.]
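Description:
pLenti-gRNA15-1 is an 8,333-nt third-generation-style, self-inactivating lentiviral guide RNA vector built on the pLentiGuide-Puro-FE backbone, intended for delivering a single sgRNA into human cells. In bacteria it is maintained through a high-copy ColE1/pUC-type origin and selected with ampicillin via the β-lactamase gene. An f1 origin and remnants of a lac/lacZα cloning region, along with T3 and T7 promoters, are backbone leftovers. The viral portion comprises an RSV promoter fused to a truncated HIV-1 5' LTR, which drives genomic RNA production in packaging cells without Tat. It is followed by the Ψ packaging signal with a partial gag sequence, the Rev response element for nuclear export, a cPPT/CTS, WPRE, and a ΔU3 3' LTR that silences the LTR promoter after integration. An SV40 poly(A) signal and SV40 origin lie downstream of the 3' LTR.

The payload consists of two expression units. A human U6 RNA polymerase III promoter transcribes gRNA15-1, a 20-nt spacer against a human sequence, joined to an S. pyogenes Cas9 scaffold. The scaffold is annotated only as a tracrRNA fragment, which may reflect a modified scaffold in this backbone, though the record does not define "FE". Downstream, the EF-1α core promoter with its intron A drives puromycin N-acetyltransferase, allowing selection of transduced cells. No Cas9 or dCas9 is encoded, so the nuclease or fusion protein must be supplied separately. According to the record, the plasmid belongs to the KaryoCreate system, a CRISPR-based approach for inducing and studying chromosome-specific aneuploidy by targeting human centromeres. The name suggests a chromosome 15 centromeric target, although this is not stated explicitly.
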