Features (pLannotate 1.2.2; 29 found; start..end, strand, type, name):
    153..278     -  misc_feature   HIV-1 Ψ: packaging signal of human immunodeficiency virus type 1
    325..505     -  LTR            5' LTR (truncated): truncated 5' long terminal repeat (LTR) from HIV-1
    506..732     -  promoter       RSV promoter: Rous sarcoma virus enhancer/promoter
    760..778     -  promoter       T3 promoter: promoter for bacteriophage T3 RNA polymerase
    823..839     -  protein_bind   lac operator: The lac repressor binds to the lac operator to inhibit transcription in E. coli. This inhibition can be relieved by adding lactose or isopropyl-β-D-thiogalactopyranoside (IPTG). lac repressor encoded by lacI
    847..877     -  promoter       lac promoter: promoter for the E. coli lac operon
    892..913     -  protein_bind   CAP binding site: CAP binding activates transcription in the presence of cAMP. E. coli catabolite activator protein
    926..1018    -  CDS            lacI (fragment): lac repressor; lacI; The lac repressor binds to the lac operator to inhibit transcription in E. coli. This inhibition can be relieved by adding lactose or isopropyl-β-D-thiogalactopyranoside (IPTG).
   1201..1789    -  rep_origin     ori: high-copy-number ColE1/pMB1/pBR322/pUC origin of replication
   1960..2820    -  CDS            AmpR: β-lactamase; bla; confers resistance to ampicillin, carbenicillin, and related antibiotics
   2821..2925    -  promoter       AmpR promoter: bla
   2978..3406    -  rep_origin     f1 ori (sequence partly withheld): f1 bacteriophage origin of replication; arrow indicates direction of (+) strand synthesis
   3411..3566    -  CDS            lacZα (fragment): LacZα fragment of β-galactosidase; lacZ fragment
   3574..3592    +  promoter       T7 promoter: promoter for bacteriophage T7 RNA polymerase
   3613..3748    -  rep_origin     SV40 ori: SV40 origin of replication
   3788..3909    -  polyA_signal   SV40 poly(A) signal: SV40 polyadenylation signal
   3987..4220    -  LTR            3' LTR (ΔU3): self-inactivating 3' long terminal repeat (LTR) from HIV-1
   4222..4241    -  misc_feature   cPPT/CTS (fragment): central polypurine tract and central termination sequence of HIV-1
   4292..4880    -  misc_feature   WPRE: woodchuck hepatitis virus posttranscriptional regulatory element
   4896..5495    -  CDS            PuroR (fragment): puromycin N-acetyltransferase; pac from Streptomyces; confers resistance to puromycin
   5517..6455    -  intron         EF-1α intron A: intron upstream of the start codon of human EF-1α
   6456..6667    -  promoter       EF-1α core promoter: core promoter for human elongation factor EF-1α
   6693..6759    -  CDS            small t antigen (fragment): SV40 (simian virus 40) small t antigen
   6825..6942    -  misc_feature   cPPT/CTS: central polypurine tract and central termination sequence of HIV-1
   6998..7065    -  misc_RNA       tracrRNA (fragment): trans-activating CRISPR RNA for the Streptococcus pyogenes CRISPR/Cas9 system
   7113..7353    -  promoter       U6 promoter: RNA polymerase III promoter for human U6 snRNA
   7357..7383    -  CDS            Rev (fragment): human immunodeficiency virus 1 (HIV-1) Rev protein; rev; enhances nuclear export of unspliced and incompletely spliced viral mRNAs
   7760..7993    -  misc_feature   RRE: The Rev response element (RRE) of HIV-1 allows for Rev-dependent mRNA export from the nucleus to the cytoplasm.
   8139..169     -  CDS            HIV-1 gag (fragment) (across the origin): gag protein from human immunodeficiency virus 1; gag
>Addgene plasmid #248543 | pLenti-gRNA15-1 | addgene full sequence | sequence record 493038 | Addgene NGS Result
CCTTCTGATGTTTCTAACAGGCCAGGATTAACTGCGAATCGTTCTAGCTCCCTGCTTGCCCATACTATAT
GTTTTAATTTATATTTTTTCTTTCCCCCTGGCCTTAACCGAATTTTTTCCCATCGCGATCTAATTCTCCC
CCGCTTAATACTGACGCTCTCGCACCCATCTCTCTCCTTCTAGCCTCCGCTAGTCAAAATTTTTGGCGTA
CTCACCAGTCGCCGCCCCTCGCCTCTTGCCGTGCGCGCTTCAGCAAGCCGAGTCCTGCGTCGAGAGAGCT
CCTCTGGTTTCCCTTTCGCTTTCAAGTCCCTGTTCGGGCGCCACTGCTAGAGATTTTCCACACTGACTAA
AAGGGTCTGAGGGATCTCTAGTTACCAGAGTCACACAACAGACGGGCACACACTACTTGAAGCACTCAAG
GCAAGCTTTATTGAGGCTTAAGCAGTGGGTTCCCTAGTTAGCCAGAGAGCTCCCAGGCTCAGATCTGGTC
TAACCAGAGAGACCCGTTTATGTATCGAGCTAGGCACTTAAATACAATATCTCTGCAATGCGGCAATTCA
GTGGTTCGTCCAATCCATGTCAGACCCGTCTGTTGCCTTCCTAATAAGGCACGATCGTACCACCTTACTT
CCACCAATCGGCATGCACGGTGCTTTTTCTCTCCTTGTAAGGCATGTTGCTAACTCATCGTTACCATGTT
GCAAGACTACAAGAGTATTGCATAAGACTACATTAAGCTTGCAGCTCCAGCTTTTGTTCCCTTTAGTGAG
GGTTAATTGCGCGCTTGGCGTAATCATGGTCATAGCTGTTTCCTGTGTGAAATTGTTATCCGCTCACAAT
TCCACACAACATACGAGCCGGAAGCATAAAGTGTAAAGCCTGGGGTGCCTAATGAGTGAGCTAACTCACA
TTAATTGCGTTGCGCTCACTGCCCGCTTTCCAGTCGGGAAACCTGTCGTGCCAGCTGCATTAATGAATCG
GCCAACGCGCGGGGAGAGGCGGTTTGCGTATTGGGCGCTCTTCCGCTTCCTCGCTCACTGACTCGCTGCG
CTCGGTCGTTCGGCTGCGGCGAGCGGTATCAGCTCACTCAAAGGCGGTAATACGGTTATCCACAGAATCA
GGGGATAACGCAGGAAAGAACATGTGAGCAAAAGGCCAGCAAAAGGCCAGGAACCGTAAAAAGGCCGCGT
TGCTGGCGTTTTTCCATAGGCTCCGCCCCCCTGACGAGCATCACAAAAATCGACGCTCAAGTCAGAGGTG
GCGAAACCCGACAGGACTATAAAGATACCAGGCGTTTCCCCCTGGAAGCTCCCTCGTGCGCTCTCCTGTT
CCGACCCTGCCGCTTACCGGATACCTGTCCGCCTTTCTCCCTTCGGGAAGCGTGGCGCTTTCTCATAGCT
CACGCTGTAGGTATCTCAGTTCGGTGTAGGTCGTTCGCTCCAAGCTGGGCTGTGTGCACGAACCCCCCGT
TCAGCCCGACCGCTGCGCCTTATCCGGTAACTATCGTCTTGAGTCCAACCCGGTAAGACACGACTTATCG
CCACTGGCAGCAGCCACTGGTAACAGGATTAGCAGAGCGAGGTATGTAGGCGGTGCTACAGAGTTCTTGA
AGTGGTGGCCTAACTACGGCTACACTAGAAGAACAGTATTTGGTATCTGCGCTCTGCTGAAGCCAGTTAC
CTTCGGAAAAAGAGTTGGTAGCTCTTGATCCGGCAAACAAACCACCGCTGGTAGCGGTGGTTTTTTTGTT
TGCAAGCAGCAGATTACGCGCAGAAAAAAAGGATCTCAAGAAGATCCTTTGATCTTTTCTACGGGGTCTG
ACGCTCAGTGGAACGAAAACTCACGTTAAGGGATTTTGGTCATGAGATTATCAAAAAGGATCTTCACCTA
GATCCTTTTAAATTAAAAATGAAGTTTTAAATCAATCTAAAGTATATATGAGTAAACTTGGTCTGACAGT
TACCAATGCTTAATCAGTGAGGCACCTATCTCAGCGATCTGTCTATTTCGTTCATCCATAGTTGCCTGAC
TCCCCGTCGTGTAGATAACTACGATACGGGAGGGCTTACCATCTGGCCCCAGTGCTGCAATGATACCGCG
AGACCCACGCTCACCGGCTCCAGATTTATCAGCAATAAACCAGCCAGCCGGAAGGGCCGAGCGCAGAAGT
GGTCCTGCAACTTTATCCGCCTCCATCCAGTCTATTAATTGTTGCCGGGAAGCTAGAGTAAGTAGTTCGC
CAGTTAATAGTTTGCGCAACGTTGTTGCCATTGCTACAGGCATCGTGGTGTCACGCTCGTCGTTTGGTAT
GGCTTCATTCAGCTCCGGTTCCCAACGATCAAGGCGAGTTACATGATCCCCCATGTTGTGCAAAAAAGCG
GTTAGCTCCTTCGGTCCTCCGATCGTTGTCAGAAGTAAGTTGGCCGCAGTGTTATCACTCATGGTTATGG
CAGCACTGCATAATTCTCTTACTGTCATGCCATCCGTAAGATGCTTTTCTGTGACTGGTGAGTACTCAAC
CAAGTCATTCTGAGAATAGTGTATGCGGCGACCGAGTTGCTCTTGCCCGGCGTCAATACGGGATAATACC
GCGCCACATAGCAGAACTTTAAAAGTGCTCATCATTGGAAAACGTTCTTCGGGGCGAAAACTCTCAAGGA
TCTTACCGCTGTTGAGATCCAGTTCGATGTAACCCACTCGTGCACCCAACTGATCTTCAGCATCTTTTAC
TTTCACCAGCGTTTCTGGGTGAGCAAAAACAGGAAGGCAAAATGCCGCAAAAAAGGGAATAAGGGCGACA
CGGAAATGTTGAATACTCATACTCTTCCTTTTTCAATATTATTGAAGCATTTATCAGGGTTATTGTCTCA
TGAGCGGATACATATTTGAATGTATTTAGAAAAATAAACAAATAGGGGTTCCGCGCACATTTCCCCGAAA
AGTGCCACCTAAATTGTAAGCGTTAATATTTTGTTAAAATTCGCGTTAAATTTTTGTTAAATCAGCTCAT
TTTTTAACCAATAGGCCGAAATCGGCAAAATCCCTTATAAATCAAAAGAATAGACCGAGATAGGGT
[37 nt withheld, positions 3077-3113]
AAAGAACGTGGACTCCAACGTCAAAGG
[49 nt withheld, positions 3141-3189]
T
[91 nt withheld, positions 3191-3281]
G
[124 nt withheld, positions 3283-3406]
CCCATTCGCCATTCAGGCTGCGCAACTGTTGGGAAGGGCGATCGGTGCGGGCCTCTTCGCTATTACGCCA
GCTGGCGAAAGGGGGATGTGCTGCAAGGCGATTAAGTTGGGTAACGCCAGGGTTTTCCCAGTCACGACGT
TGTAAAACGACGGCCAGTGAGCGCGCGTAATACGACTCACTATAGGGCGAATTGGGTACGTCCCTAGGCC
TCCAAAAAAGCCTCCTCACTACTTCTGGAATAGCTCAGAGGCCGAGGCGGCCTCGGCCTCTGCATAAATA
AAAAAAATTAGTCAGCCATGGGGCGGAGAATGGGCGGAACTGGGCGGAGTTAGGGGCGGGATGGGCGGAG
TTAGGGGCGGGATAGCTAGAGCCAGACATGATAAGATACATTGATGAGTTTGGACAAACCACAACTAGAA
TGCAGTGAAAAAAATGCTTTATTTGTGAAATTTGTGATGCTATTGCTTTATTTGTAACCATTATAAGCTG
CAATAAACAAGTTCCTCTCACTCTCTGATATTCATTTCTTTGCAAGTTATAAATACTGAATAATAAGATG
ACATGAACTACTATACGTACTGCTAGAGATTTTCCACACTGACTAAAAGGGTCTGAGGGATCTCTAGTTA
CCAGAGTCACACAACAGACGGGCACACACTACTTGAAGCACTCAAGGCAAGCTTTATTGAGGCTTAAGCA
GTGGGTTCCCTAGTTAGCCAGAGAGCTCCCAGGCTCAGATCTGGTCTAACCAGAGAGACCCAGTACAAGC
AAAAAGCAGATCTTGTCTTCGTTGGGAGTGAATTAGCCCTTCCAGTCCCCCCTTTTCTTTTAAAAAGTGG
CTAAGATCTACAGCTGCCTTGTAAGTCATTGGTCTTAAAGTCGACGCGGGGAGGCGGCCCAAAGGGAGAT
CCGACTCGTCTGAGGGCGAAGGCGAAGACGCGGAAGAGGCCGCAGAGCCGGCAGCAGGCCGCGGGAAGGA
AGGTCCGCTGGATTGAGGGCCGAAGGGACGTAGCAGAAGGACGTCCCGCGCAGAATCCAGGTGGCAACAC
AGGCGAGCAGCCAAGGAAAGGACGATGATTTCCCCGACAACACCACGGAATTGTCAGTGCCCAACAGCCG
AGCCCCTGTCCAGCAGCGGGCAAGGCAGGCGGCGATGAGTTCCGCCGTGGCAATAGGGAGGGGGAAAGCG
AAAGTCCCGGAAAGGAGCTGACAGGTGGTGGCAATGCCCCAACCAGTGGGGGTTGCGTCAGCAAACACAG
TGCACACCACGCCACGTTGCCTGACAACGGGCCACAACTCCTCATAAAGAGACAGCAACCAGGATTTATA
CAAGGAGGAGAAAATGAAAGCCATACGGGAAGCAATAGCATGATACAAAGGCATTAAAGCAGCGTATCCA
CATAGCGTAAAAGGAGCAACATAGTTAAGAATACCAGTCAATCTTTCACAAATTTTGTAATCCAGAGGTT
GATTGTCGACTTAACGCGTTCAGGCACCGGGCTTGCGGGTCATGCACCAGGTGCGCGGTCCTTCGGGCAC
CTCGACGTCGGCGGTGACGGTGAAGCCGAGCCGCTCGTAGAAGGGGAGGTTGCGGGGCGCGGAGGTCTCC
AGGAAGGCGGGCACCCCGGCGCGCTCGGCCGCCTCCACTCCGGGGAGCACGACGGCGCTGCCCAGACCCT
TGCCCTGGTGGTCGGGCGAGACTCCGACGGTGGCCAGGAACCACGCGGGCTCCTTGGGCCGGTGCGGCGC
CAGGAGGCCTTCCATCTGTTGCTGCGCGGCCAGCCGGGAACCGCTCAACTCGGCCATGCGCGGGCCGATC
TCGGCGAACACCGCCCCCGCTTCGACGCTCTCCGGCGTGGTCCAGACCGCCACGGCGGCGCCGTCGTCCG
CGACCCACACCTTGCCGATGTCGAGCCCGACGCGCGTGAGGAAGAGTTCTTGCAGCTCGGTGACCCGCTC
GATGTGGCGGTCCGGATCGACGGTGTGGCGCGTGGCGGGGTAGTCGGCGAACGCGGCGGCGAGGGTGCGT
ACGGCCCTGGGGACGTCGTCGCGGGTGGCGAGGCGCACCGTGGGCTTGTACTCGGTCATGGTGGCCGTAC
GTCACGACACCTGAAATGGAAGAAAAAAACTTTGAACCACTGTCTGAGGCTTGAGAATGAACCAAGATCC
AAACTCAAAAAGGGCAAATTCCAAGGAGAATTACATCAAGTGCCAAGCTGGCCTAACTTCAGTCTCCACC
CACTCAGTGTGGGGAAACTCCATCGCATAAAACCCCTCCCCCCAACCTAAAGACGACGTACTCCAAAAGC
TCGAGAACTAATCGAGGTGCCTGGACGGCGCCCGGTACTCCGTGGAGTCACATGAAGCGACGGCTGAGGA
CGGAAAGGCCCTTTTCCTTTGTGTGGGTGACTCACCCGCCCGCTCTCCCGAGCGCCGCGTCCTCCATTTT
GAGCTCCCTGCAGCAGGGCCGGGAAGCGGCCATCTTTCCGCTCACGCAACTGGTGCCGACCGGGCCAGCC
TTGCCGCCCAGGGCGGGGCGATACACGGCGGCGCGAGGCCAGGCACCAGAGCAGGCCGGCCAGCTTGAGA
CTACCCCCGTCCGATTCTCGGTGGCCGCGCTCGCAGGCCCCGCCTCGCCGAACATGTGCGCTGGGACGCA
CGGGCCCCGTCGCCGCCCGCGGCCCCAAAAACCGAAATACCAGTGTGCAGATCTTGGCCCGCATTTACAA
GACTATCTTGCCAGAAAAAAAGCGTCGCAGCAGGTCATCAAAAATTTTAAATGGCTAGAGACTTATCGAA
AGCAGCGAGACAGGCGCGAAGGTGCCACCAGATTCGCACGCGGCGGCCCCAGCGCCCAGGCCAGGCCTCA
ACTCAAGCACGAGGCGAAGGGGCTCCTTAAGCGCAAGGCCTCGAACTCTCCCACCCACTTCCAACCCGAA
GCTCGGGATCAAGAATCACGTACTGCAGCCAGGTGGAAGTAATTCAAGGCACGCAAGGGCCATAACCCGT
AAAGAGGCCAGGCCCGCGGGAACCACACACGGCACTTACCTGTGTTCTGGCGGCAAACCCGTTGCGAAAA
AGAACGTTCACGGCGACTACTGCACTTATATACGGTTCTCCCCCACCCTCGGGAAAAAGGCGGAGCCAGT
ACACGACATCACTTTCCCAGTTTACCCCGCGCCACCTTCTCTAGGCACCGGATCAATTGCCGACCCCTCC
CCCCAACTTCTCGGGGACTGTGGGCGATGTGCGCTCTGCCCACTGACGGGCACCGGAGCCAATTCCCACT
CCTTTCAAGACCTAGAAGGTCCATTAGCTGCAAAGATTCCTCTCTGTTTAAAACTTTATCCATCTTTGCA
CCCGGGCCCCCTCGAGCCGGCGCCAAAGTGGATCTCTGCTGTCCCTGTAATAAACCCGAAAATTTTGAAT
TTTTGTAATTTGTTTTTGTAATTCTTTAGTTTGTATGTCTGTTGCTATTATGTCTACTATTCTTTCCCCT
GCACTGTACCCCCCAATCCCCCCTTTTCTTTTAAAATTGTGGATGAATACTGCCATTTGTCTCAAGATCT
AGTTACGCCAAGCTTAAAAAAGCACCGACTCGGTGCCACTTTTTCAAGTTGATAACGGACTAGCCTTATT
TAAACTTGCTATGCTGTTTCCAGCATAGCTCTTAAACTTTTCACCTTAGGCCTAAGACGGTGTTTCGTCC
TTTCCACAAGATATATAAAGCCAAGAAATCGAAATACTTTCAAGTTACGGTAAGCATATGATAGTCCATT
TTAAAACATAATTTTAAAACTGCAAACTACCCAAGAAATTATTACTTTCTACGTCACGTATTTTGTACTA
ATATCTTTGTGTTTACAGTCAAATTAATTCTAATTATCTCTCTAACAGCCTTGTATCGTATATGCAAATA
TGAAGGAATCATGGGAAATAGGCCCTCTCTGGGTCCCCTCGGGGTTGGGAGGTGGGTCTGAAACGATAAT
GGTGAATATCCCTGCCTAACTCTATTCACTATAGAAAGTACAGCAAAAACTATTCTTAAACCTACCAAGC
CTCCTACTATCATTATGAATAATTTTATATACCACAGCCAATTTGTTATGTTAAACCAATTCCACAAACT
TGCCCATTTATCTAATTCCAATAATTCTTGTTCATTCTTTTCTTGCTGGTTTTGCGATTCTTCAATTAAG
GAGTGTATTAAGCTTGTGTAATTGTTAATTTCTCTGTCCCACTCCATCCAGGTCGTGTGATTCCAAATCT
GTTCCAGAGATTTATTACTCCAACTAGCATTCCAAGGCACAGCAGTGGTGCAAATGAGTTTTCCAGAGCA
ACCCCAAATCCCCAGGAGCTGTTGATCCTTTAGGTATCTTTCCACAGCCAGGATTCTTGCCTGGAGCTGC
TTGATGCCCCAGACTGTGAGTTGCAACAGATGCTGTTGCGCCTCAATAGCCCTCAGCAAATTGTTCTGCT
GCTGCACTATACCAGACAATAATTGTCTGGCCTGTACCGTCAGCGTCATTGACGCTGCGCCCATAGTGCT
TCCTGCTGCTCCCAAGAACCCAAGGAACAAAGCTCCTATTCCCACTGCTCTTTTTTCTCTCTGCACCACT
CTTCTCTTTGCCTTGGTGGGTGCTACTCCTAATGGTTCAATTTTTACTACTTTATATTTATATAATTCAC
TTCTCCAATTGTCCCTCATATCTCCTCCTCCAGGTCTGAAGATCAGCGGCCGCTTGCTGTGCGGTGGTCT
TACTTTTGTTTTGCTCTTCCTCTATCTTGTCTAAAGCTTCCTTGGTGTCTTTTATCTCTATCCTTTGATG
CACACAATAGAGGGTTGCTACTGTATTATATAATGATCTAAGTTCTTCTGATCCTGTCTGAAGGGATGGT
TGTAGCTGTCCCAGTATTTGTCTACAG
